Addgene plasmid #129859: pRDAX-356 N-Tag Venus173/155[2] L10 {Esp3I(2x)} mCherry
Purpose: PPI (BiFC/TriFC) assay vector
Depositing lab: Gary Lewin. Depositing organization: Max-Delbrueck-Centrum fuer Molekulare Medizin (MDC).
Backbone
  Vector backbone: custom built
  Vector type: Mammalian Expression
Growth in bacteria
  Bacterial resistance: Ampicillin, 100 μg/mL
  Growth temperature: 37°C
  Growth strain: DH5alpha
  Copy number: High Copy
Gene/Insert
  Gene/Insert name: Venus
  Species: M. musculus (mouse)
  Cloning method: Restriction Enzyme; 5′ cloning site unknown (unknown if destroyed); 3′ cloning site unknown (unknown if destroyed)
Terms and licenses: Academic/Nonprofit Terms; Industry Terms: Not Available to Industry
How to cite: pRDAX-356 N-Tag Venus173/155[2] L10 {Esp3I(2x)} mCherry was a gift from Gary Lewin (Addgene plasmid # 129859 ; http://n2t.net/addgene:129859 ; RRID:Addgene_129859)
