[The description below was written by a language model from this plasmid's Addgene catalogue record and pLannotate feature annotations shown in this document.]
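Description:
pRDAX-356 N-Tag Venus173/155[2] L10 {Esp3I(2x)} mCherry is a custom-built mammalian expression plasmid of about 6.2 kb, designed as an acceptor vector for protein–protein interaction assays based on bimolecular or trimolecular fluorescence complementation (BiFC/TriFC). It is maintained in E. coli as a high-copy plasmid through a ColE1/pUC-type origin and is selected with ampicillin via the β-lactamase gene and its native promoter. No mammalian selection marker is annotated.

The expression unit is driven by the CMV immediate-early enhancer and promoter, followed by a chimeric β-globin/immunoglobulin intron that promotes efficient processing of the transcript. Downstream lies a short open reading frame of roughly 300 nt that the annotation software labels as an mT-Sapphire fragment. Given the catalogue entry and the plasmid name, this is most plausibly the non-fluorescent Venus fragment from the 173/155 split, since both proteins derive from Aequorea GFP. The name further suggests that this fragment acts as an N-terminal tag, joined through a linker (L10) to a pair of Esp3I type IIS sites into which a protein of interest would be cloned. The linker and sites are not annotated in the feature table, and the catalogue's listing of mouse as the insert species is not explained by the record.

An EMCV IRES then directs translation of full-length mCherry from the same transcript, giving a red signal that marks transfected cells and can serve to normalise the reconstituted Venus fluorescence. A second chimeric intron, a WPRE and the bGH polyadenylation signal complete the cassette, with a rabbit β-globin poly(A) region further downstream.
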