Features (pLannotate 1.2.2; 16 found; start..end, strand, type, name):
    155..532     +  enhancer       CMV enhancer: human cytomegalovirus immediate early enhancer
    534..733     +  promoter       CMV promoter: human cytomegalovirus (CMV) immediate early promoter
    872..1004    +  intron         chimeric intron: chimera between introns from human β-globin and immunoglobulin heavy chain genes
    986..1279    +  CDS            mT-Sapphire (fragment): mT-Sapphire is a basic (constitutively fluorescent) long stokes shift fluorescent protein published in 2008, derived from Aequorea victoria. It has low acid sensitivity.
   1351..1937    +  misc_feature   IRES2: internal ribosome entry site (IRES) of the encephalomyocarditis virus (EMCV)
   1938..2645    +  CDS            mCherry: mCherry is a basic (constitutively fluorescent) red fluorescent protein published in 2004, derived from Discosoma sp.. It is reported to be a very rapidly-maturing monomer with low acid sensitivity.
   2694..2826    +  intron         chimeric intron: chimera between introns from human β-globin and immunoglobulin heavy chain genes
   2835..3423    +  misc_feature   WPRE: woodchuck hepatitis virus posttranscriptional regulatory element
   3427..3443    +  misc_feature   MCS (fragment): pUC18/19 multiple cloning site
   3456..3567    +  polyA_signal   bGH poly(A) signal: bovine growth hormone polyadenylation signal
   3663..3681    -  promoter       T3 promoter: promoter for bacteriophage T3 RNA polymerase
   3740..3814    +  CDS            HBB (fragment): HBB_PONPY - Experimental evidence at transcript level: Swiss-Prot protein existence level 2. Involved in oxygen transport from the lung to the various peripheral tissues. From Pongo pygmaeus (Bornean orangutan).
   3885..3940    +  polyA_signal   β-globin poly(A) signal: rabbit β-globin polyadenylation signal (Gil and Proudfoot, 1987)
   4319..4907    -  rep_origin     ori: high-copy-number ColE1/pMB1/pBR322/pUC origin of replication
   5078..5938    -  CDS            AmpR: β-lactamase; bla; confers resistance to ampicillin, carbenicillin, and related antibiotics
   5939..6043    -  promoter       AmpR promoter: bla
>Addgene plasmid #129859 | pRDAX-356 N-Tag Venus173/155[2] L10 {Esp3I(2x)} mCherry | depositor full sequence | sequence record 249237 | Full Sequence
GCCTGCCTCCAGGCCTCAATATTGGCCATTAGCCATATTATTCATTGGTTATATAGCATAAATCAATATT
GGCTATTGGCCATTGCATACGTTGTATCTATATCATAATATGTACATTTATATTGGCTCATGTCCAATAT
GACCGCCATGTTGGCATTGATTATTGACTAGTTATTAATAGTAATCAATTACGGGGTCATTAGTTCATAG
CCCATATATGGAGTTCCGCGTTACATAACTTACGGTAAATGGCCCGCCTGGCTGACCGCCCAACGACCCC
CGCCCATTGACGTCAATAATGACGTATGTTCCCATAGTAACGCCAATAGGGACTTTCCATTGACGTCAAT
GGGTGGAGTATTTACGGTAAACTGCCCACTTGGCAGTACATCAAGTGTATCATATGCCAAGTCCGCCCCC
TATTGACGTCAATGACGGTAAATGGCCCGCCTGGCATTATGCCCAGTACATGACCTTACGGGACTTTCCT
ACTTGGCAGTACATCTACGTATTAGTCATCGCTATTACCATGGTGATGCGGTTTTGGCAGTACACCAATG
GGCGTGGATAGCGGTTTGACTCACGGGGATTTCCAAGTCTCCACCCCATTGACGTCAATGGGAGTTTGTT
TTGGCACCAAAATCAACGGGACTTTCCAAAATGTCGTAATAACCCCGCCCCGTTGACGCAAATGGGCGGT
AGGCGTGTACGGTGGGAGGTCTATATAAGCAGAGCTCGTTTAGTGAACCGTCAGATCACTAGAAGCTTTA
TTGCGGTAGTTTATCACAGTTAAATTGCTAACGCAGTCAGTGCTTCTGACACAACAGTCTCGAACTTAAG
CTGCAGAAGTTGGTCGTGAGGCACTGGGCAGGTAAGTATCAAGGTTACAAGACAGGTTTAAGGAGACCAA
TAGAAACTGGGCTTGTCGAGACAGAGAAGACTCTTGCGTTTCTGATAGGCACCTATTGGTCTTACTGACA
TCCACTTTGCCTTTCTCTCCACAGGTGTCCACTCCCAGGCCACCATGGATAAGCAGAAGAATGGGATTAA
GGCGAACTTCAAGATCCGACACAACATCGAGGATGGTGGGGTCCAGCTTGCCGACCATTATCAGCAGAAC
ACACCCATTGGGGATGGACCAGTCCTGTTGCCGGATAACCACTACCTCAGTTACCAGAGCAAACTGTCCA
AAGATCCCAATGAGAAGAGGGACCATATGGTACTGCTCGAATTCGTGACTGCAGCAGGCATTACCCTTGG
GATGGATGAACTTTATAAGGGGAGCTCTGCCAGCGGTGGCAGCACCTCCCGAGACGCCGAGGCACGCCGT
CTCCTAAGAATTCAGATCCGCCCCTCTCCCTCCCCCCCCCCTAACGTTACTGGCCGAAGCCGCTTGGAAT
AAGGCCGGTGTGCGTTTGTCTATATGTTATTTTCCACCATATTGCCGTCTTTTGGCAATGTGAGGGCCCG
GAAACCTGGCCCTGTCTTCTTGACGAGCATTCCTAGGGGTCTTTCCCCTCTCGCCAAAGGAATGCAAGGT
CTGTTGAATGTCGTGAAGGAAGCAGTTCCTCTGGTAGCTTCTTGAAGACAAACAACGTCTGTAGCGACCC
TTTGCAGGCAGCGGAACCCCCCACCTGGCGACAGGTGCCTCTGCGGCCAAAAGCCACGTGTATAAGATAC
ACCTGCAAAGGCGGCACAACCCCAGTGCCACGTTGTGAGTTGGATAGTTGTGGAAAGAGTCAAATGGCTC
TCCTCAAGCGTATTCAACAAGGGGCTGAAGGATGCCCAGAAGGTACCCCATTGTATGGGATCTGATCTGG
GGCCTCGGTACACATGCTTTACATGTGTTTAGTCGAGGTTAAAAAAACGTCTAGGCCCCCCGAACCACGG
GGACGTGGTTTTCCTTTGAAAAACACGATGATAATATGGCCACAACCATGGTGAGCAAGGGCGAGGAGGA
TAACATGGCCATCATCAAGGAGTTCATGCGCTTCAAGGTGCACATGGAGGGCTCCGTGAACGGCCACGAG
TTCGAGATCGAGGGCGAGGGCGAGGGCCGCCCCTACGAGGGCACCCAGACCGCCAAGCTGAAGGTGACCA
AGGGTGGCCCCCTGCCCTTCGCCTGGGACATCCTGTCCCCTCAGTTCATGTACGGCTCCAAGGCCTACGT
GAAGCACCCCGCCGACATCCCCGACTACTTGAAGCTGTCCTTCCCCGAGGGCTTCAAGTGGGAGCGCGTG
ATGAACTTCGAGGACGGCGGCGTGGTGACCGTGACCCAGGACTCCTCCCTGCAGGACGGCGAGTTCATCT
ACAAGGTGAAGCTGCGCGGCACCAACTTCCCCTCCGACGGCCCCGTAATGCAGAAGAAGACCATGGGCTG
GGAGGCCTCCTCCGAGCGGATGTACCCCGAGGACGGCGCCCTGAAGGGCGAGATCAAGCAGAGGCTGAAG
CTGAAGGACGGCGGCCACTACGACGCTGAGGTCAAGACCACCTACAAGGCCAAGAAGCCCGTGCAGCTGC
CCGGCGCCTACAACGTCAACATCAAGTTGGACATCACCTCCCACAACGAGGACTACACCATCGTGGAACA
GTACGAACGCGCCGAGGGCCGCCACTCCACCGGCGGCATGGACGAGCTGTACAAGTAAACCGGTGCTCGA
GGTACCGATGAATAGCTAAGGTCGAGGCCGCAGGTAAGTATCAAGGTTACAAGACAGGTTTAAGGAGACC
AATAGAAACTGGGCTTGTCGAGACAGAGAAGACTCTTGCGTTTCTGATAGGCACCTATTGGTCTTACTGA
CATCCACTTTGCCTTTCTCTCCACAGGTGTCGACAATCAACCTCTGGATTACAAAATTTGTGAAAGATTG
ACTGGTATTCTTAACTATGTTGCTCCTTTTACGCTATGTGGATACGCTGCTTTAATGCCTTTGTATCATG
CTATTGCTTCCCGTATGGCTTTCATTTTCTCCTCCTTGTATAAATCCTGGTTGCTGTCTCTTTATGAGGA
GTTGTGGCCCGTTGTCAGGCAACGTGGCGTGGTGTGCACTGTGTTTGCTGACGCAACCCCCACTGGTTGG
GGCATTGCCACCACCTGTCAGCTCCTTTCCGGGACTTTCGCTTTCCCCCTCCCTATTGCCACGGCGGAAC
TCATCGCCGCCTGCCTTGCCCGCTGCTGGACAGGGGCTCGGCTGTTGGGCACTGACAATTCCGTGGTGTT
GTCGGGGAAGCTGACGTCCTTTCCATGGCTGCTCGCCTGTGTTGCCACCTGGATTCTGCGCGGGACGTCC
TTCTGCTACGTCCCTTCGGCCCTCAATCCAGCGGACCTTCCTTCCCGCGGCCTGCTGCCGGCTCTGCGGC
CTCTTCCGCGTCTTCGCCTTCGCCCTCAGACGAGTCGGATCTCCCTTTGGGCCGCCTCCCCGCCTGGAAT
TCGAGCTCGGTACGATCAGCCTCGACTGTGCCTTCTAGTTGCCAGCCATCTGTTGTTTGCCCCTCCCCCG
TGCCTTCCTTGACCCTGGAAGGTGCCACTCCCACTGTCCTTTCCTAATAAAATGAGGAAATTGCATCGCA
TTGTCTGAGTAGGTGTCATTCTATTCTGGGGGGTGGGGTGGGGCAGGACAGCAAGGGGGAGGATTGGGAA
GACAATAGCCCAGCTTTTGTTCCCTTTAGTGAGGGTTAATTGCGCGCTTGGCGTAATCATGGTCATAGCT
GTTTCCTGTGTGAAATTGTTATCCGCTAATTCACTCCTCAGGTGCAGGCTGCCTATCAGAAGGTGGTGGC
TGGTGTGGCCAATGCCCTGGCTCACAAATACCACTGAGATCTTTTTCCCTCTGCCAAAAATTATGGGGAC
ATCATGAAGCCCCTTGAGCATCTGACTTCTGGCTAATAAAGGAAATTTATTTTCATTGCAATAGTGTGTT
GGAATTTTTTGTGTCTCTCACTCGGAAGGACATATGGGAGGGCAAATCATTTAAAACATCAGAATGAGTA
TTTGGTTTAGAGTTTGGCAACATATGCCCATATGCTGGCTGCCATGAACAAAGGTTGGCTATAAAGAGGT
CATCAGTATATGAAACAGCCCCCTGCTGTCCATTCCTTATTCCATAGAAAAGCCTTGACTTGAGGTTAGA
TTTTTTTTATATTTTGTTTTGTGTTATTTTTTTCTTTAACATCCCTAAAATTTTCCTTACATGTTTTACT
AGCCAGATTTTTCCTCCTCTCCTGACTACTCCCAGTCATAGCTGTCCCTCTTCTCTTATGGAGATCGGCC
GGCCGCCGGCGTCGACGCGCGCGGCCGCGGCGCGCCGTTGCTGGCGTTTTTCCATAGGCTCCGCCCCCCT
GACGAGCATCACAAAAATCGACGCTCAAGTCAGAGGTGGCGAAACCCGACAGGACTATAAAGATACCAGG
CGTTTCCCCCTGGAAGCTCCCTCGTGCGCTCTCCTGTTCCGACCCTGCCGCTTACCGGATACCTGTCCGC
CTTTCTCCCTTCGGGAAGCGTGGCGCTTTCTCATAGCTCACGCTGTAGGTATCTCAGTTCGGTGTAGGTC
GTTCGCTCCAAGCTGGGCTGTGTGCACGAACCCCCCGTTCAGCCCGACCGCTGCGCCTTATCCGGTAACT
ATCGTCTTGAGTCCAACCCGGTAAGACACGACTTATCGCCACTGGCAGCAGCCACTGGTAACAGGATTAG
CAGAGCGAGGTATGTAGGCGGTGCTACAGAGTTCTTGAAGTGGTGGCCTAACTACGGCTACACTAGAAGA
ACAGTATTTGGTATCTGCGCTCTGCTGAAGCCAGTTACCTTCGGAAAAAGAGTTGGTAGCTCTTGATCCG
GCAAACAAACCACCGCTGGTAGCGGTGGTTTTTTTGTTTGCAAGCAGCAGATTACGCGCAGAAAAAAAGG
ATCTCAAGAAGATCCTTTGATCTTTTCTACGGGGTCTGACGCTCAGTGGAACGAAAACTCACGTTAAGGG
ATTTTGGTCATGAGATTATCAAAAAGGATCTTCACCTAGATCCTTTTAAATTAAAAATGAAGTTTTAAAT
CAATCTAAAGTATATATGAGTAAACTTGGTCTGACAGTTACCAATGCTTAATCAGTGAGGCACCTATCTC
AGCGATCTGTCTATTTCGTTCATCCATAGTTGCCTGACTCCCCGTCGTGTAGATAACTACGATACGGGAG
GGCTTACCATCTGGCCCCAGTGCTGCAATGATACCGCGAGACCCACGCTCACCGGCTCCAGATTTATCAG
CAATAAACCAGCCAGCCGGAAGGGCCGAGCGCAGAAGTGGTCCTGCAACTTTATCCGCCTCCATCCAGTC
TATTAATTGTTGCCGGGAAGCTAGAGTAAGTAGTTCGCCAGTTAATAGTTTGCGCAACGTTGTTGCCATT
GCTACAGGCATCGTGGTGTCACGCTCGTCGTTTGGTATGGCTTCATTCAGCTCCGGTTCCCAACGATCAA
GGCGAGTTACATGATCCCCCATGTTGTGCAAAAAAGCGGTTAGCTCCTTCGGTCCTCCGATCGTTGTCAG
AAGTAAGTTGGCCGCAGTGTTATCACTCATGGTTATGGCAGCACTGCATAATTCTCTTACTGTCATGCCA
TCCGTAAGATGCTTTTCTGTGACTGGTGAGTACTCAACCAAGTCATTCTGAGAATAGTGTATGCGGCGAC
CGAGTTGCTCTTGCCCGGCGTCAATACGGGATAATACCGCGCCACATAGCAGAACTTTAAAAGTGCTCAT
CATTGGAAAACGTTCTTCGGGGCGAAAACTCTCAAGGATCTTACCGCTGTTGAGATCCAGTTCGATGTAA
CCCACTCGTGCACCCAACTGATCTTCAGCATCTTTTACTTTCACCAGCGTTTCTGGGTGAGCAAAAACAG
GAAGGCAAAATGCCGCAAAAAAGGGAATAAGGGCGACACGGAAATGTTGAATACTCATACTCTTCCTTTT
TCAATATTATTGAAGCATTTATCAGGGTTATTGTCTCATGAGCGGATACATATTTGAATGTATTTAGAAA
AATAAACAAATAGGGGTTCCGCGCACATTTCCCCGAAAAGTGCCACCTGACGTCTAAGAAACCATTATTA
TCATGACATTAACCTATAAAAATAGGCGTATCACGAGGCCCTTTCGTCTACGCGCGCGCCGGCGGCGCGC
CGTCGACGGCCGGCCGCGGCCGC
